LOCUS       Exported 2900 bp ds-DNA circular SYN 12-MAY-2021
DEFINITION  Bacterial expression of mutant human alpha synuclein.
ACCESSION   .
VERSION     .
KEYWORDS    pT7-7 asyn E46K
SOURCE      synthetic DNA construct
  ORGANISM  synthetic DNA construct
REFERENCE   1 (bases 1 to 2900)
  AUTHORS   Mbefo MK, Fares MB, Paleologou K, Oueslati A, Yin G, Tenreiro S,
            Pinto M, Outeiro T, Zweckstetter M, Masliah E, Lashuel HA
  TITLE     Parkinson disease mutant E46K enhances alpha-synuclein
            phosphorylation in mammalian cell lines, in yeast, and in vivo.
  JOURNAL   J Biol Chem. 2015 Apr 10;290(15):9412-27. doi:
            10.1074/jbc.M114.610774. Epub 2015 Feb 5.
  PUBMED    25657004
REFERENCE   2 (bases 1 to 2900)
  AUTHORS   .
  TITLE     Direct Submission
  JOURNAL   Exported May 12, 2021 from SnapGene Server 1.1.58
            http://www.snapgene.com
FEATURES             Location/Qualifiers
     source          1..2900
                     /organism="synthetic DNA construct"
                     /mol_type="other DNA"
     rep_origin      9..597
                     /direction=RIGHT
                     /label=ori
                     /note="high-copy-number ColE1/pMB1/pBR322/pUC origin of
                     replication"
     primer_bind     498..517
                     /label=pBR322ori-F
                     /note="pBR322 origin, forward primer"
     primer_bind     751..768
                     /label=L4440
                     /note="L4440 vector, forward primer"
     primer_bind     1003..1025
                     /label=pGEX 3'
                     /note="pGEX vectors, reverse primer"
     primer_bind     1090..1109
                     /label=T7
                     /note="T7 promoter, forward primer"
     promoter        1090..1108
                     /label=T7 promoter
                     /note="promoter for bacteriophage T7 RNA polymerase"
     RBS             1140..1162
                     /note="efficient ribosome binding site from bacteriophage
                     T7 gene 10 (Olins and Rangwala, 1989)"
     CDS             complement(1729..2589)
                     /codon_start=1
                     /gene="bla"
                     /product="beta-lactamase"
                     /label=AmpR
                     /note="confers resistance to ampicillin, carbenicillin, and
                     related antibiotics"
                     /translation="MSIQHFRVALIPFFAAFCLPVFAHPETLVKVKDAEDQLGARVGYI
                     ELDLNSGKILESFRPEERFPMMSTFKVLLCGAVLSRVDAGQEQLGRRIHYSQNDLVEYS
                     PVTEKHLTDGMTVRELCSAAITMSDNTAANLLLTTIGGPKELTAFLHNMGDHVTRLDRW
                     EPELNEAIPNDERDTTMPVAMATTLRKLLTGELLTLASRQQLIDWMEADKVAGPLLRSA
                     LPAGWFIADKSGAGERGSRGIIAALGPDGKPSRIVVIYTTGSQATMDERNRQIAEIGAS
                     LIKHW"
     primer_bind     2352..2371
                     /label=Amp-R
                     /note="Ampicillin resistance gene, reverse primer"
     promoter        complement(2590..2694)
                     /gene="bla"
                     /label=AmpR promoter
     primer_bind     2762..2780
                     /label=pBRforEco
                     /note="pBR322 vectors, upsteam of EcoRI site, forward
                     primer"
ORIGIN
        1 ggatcttctt gagatccttt ttttctgcgc gtaatctgct gcttgcaaac aaaaaaacca
       61 ccgctaccag cggtggtttg tttgccggat caagagctac caactctttt tccgaaggta
      121 actggcttca gcagagcgca gataccaaat actgtccttc tagtgtagcc gtagttaggc
      181 caccacttca agaactctgt agcaccgcct acatacctcg ctctgctaat cctgttacca
      241 gtggctgctg ccagtggcga taagtcgtgt cttaccgggt tggactcaag acgatagtta
      301 ccggataagg cgcagcggtc gggctgaacg gggggttcgt gcacacagcc cagcttggag
      361 cgaacgacct acaccgaact gagataccta cagcgtgagc tatgagaaag cgccacgctt
      421 cccgaaggga gaaaggcgga caggtatccg gtaagcggca gggtcggaac aggagagcgc
      481 acgagggagc ttccaggggg aaacgcctgg tatctttata gtcctgtcgg gtttcgccac
      541 ctctgacttg agcgtcgatt tttgtgatgc tcgtcagggg ggcggagcct atggaaaaac
      601 gccagcaacg cggccttttt acggttcctg gccttttgct ggccttttgc tcacatgttc
      661 tttcctgcgt tatcccctga ttctgtggat aaccgtatta ccgcctttga gtgagctgat
      721 accgctcgcc gcagccgaac gaccgagcgc agcgagtcag tgagcgagga agcggaagag
      781 cgcctgatgc ggtattttct ccttacgcat ctgtgcggta tttcacaccg cataggaaga
      841 tcttccggaa gatcttccta tggtgcactc tcagtacaat ctgctctgat gcgctacgtg
      901 actgggtcat ggctgcgccc cgacacccgc caacacccgc tgacgcgccc tgacgggctt
      961 gtctgctccc ggcatccgct tacagacaag ctgtgaccgt ctccgggagc tgcatgtgtc
     1021 agaggttttc accgtcatca ccgaaacgcg cgaggcccag cgattcgaac ttctgataga
     1081 cttcgaaatt aatacgactc actataggga gaccacaacg gtttccctct agaaataatt
     1141 ttgtttaact ttaagaagga gatatacata tggatgtatt catgaaagga ctttcaaagg
     1201 ccaaggaggg agttgtggct gctgctgaga aaaccaaaca gggtgtggca gaagcagcag
     1261 gaaagacaaa agagggtgtt ctctatgtag gctccaaaac caagaaggga gtggtgcatg
     1321 gtgtggcaac agtggctgag aagaccaaag agcaagtgac aaatgttgga ggagcagtgg
     1381 tgacgggtgt gacagcagta gcccagaaga cagtggaggg agcagggagc attgcagcag
     1441 ccactggctt tgtcaaaaag gaccagttgg gcaagaatga agaaggagcc ccacaggaag
     1501 gaattctgga agatatgcct gtggatcctg acaatgaggc ttatgaaatg ccttctgagg
     1561 aagggtatca agactacgaa cctgaagcct aagaaatatc tttgctccca gtttcttgag
     1621 atctgctgac agatgttcca tccaagcttg agagcttatc gatgataagc tgtcaaacat
     1681 gagaattaaa tcaatctaaa gtatatatga gtaaacttgg tctgacagtt accaatgctt
     1741 aatcagtgag gcacctatct cagcgatctg tctatttcgt tcatccatag ttgcctgact
     1801 ccccgtcgtg tagataacta cgatacggga gggcttacca tctggcccca gtgctgcaat
     1861 gataccgcga gacccacgct caccggctcc agatttatca gcaataaacc agccagccgg
     1921 aagggccgag cgcagaagtg gtcctgcaac tttatccgcc tccatccagt ctattaattg
     1981 ttgccgggaa gctagagtaa gtagttcgcc agttaatagt ttgcgcaacg ttgttgccat
     2041 tgctacaggc atcgtggtgt cacgctcgtc gtttggtatg gcttcattca gctccggttc
     2101 ccaacgatca aggcgagtta catgatcccc catgttgtgc aaaaaagcgg ttagctcctt
     2161 cggtcctccg atcgttgtca gaagtaagtt ggccgcagtg ttatcactca tggttatggc
     2221 agcactgcat aattctctta ctgtcatgcc atccgtaaga tgcttttctg tgactggtga
     2281 gtactcaacc aagtcattct gagaatagtg tatgcggcga ccgagttgct cttgcccggc
     2341 gtcaacacgg gataataccg cgccacatag cagaacttta aaagtgctca tcattggaaa
     2401 acgttcttcg gggcgaaaac tctcaaggat cttaccgctg ttgagatcca gttcgatgta
     2461 acccactcgt gcacccaact gatcttcagc atcttttact ttcaccagcg tttctgggtg
     2521 agcaaaaaca ggaaggcaaa atgccgcaaa aaagggaata agggcgacac ggaaatgttg
     2581 aatactcata ctcttccttt ttcaatatta ttgaagcatt tatcagggtt attgtctcat
     2641 gagcggatac atatttgaat gtatttagaa aaataaacaa ataggggttc cgcgcacatt
     2701 tccccgaaaa gtgccacctg acgtctaaga aaccattatt atcatgacat taacctataa
     2761 aaataggcgt atcacgaggc cctttcgtct tcaagaataa aaggatctag gtgaagatcc
     2821 tttttgataa tctcatgacc aaaatccctt aacgtgagtt ttcgttccac tgagcgtcag
     2881 accccgtaga aaagatcaaa
//
