[The description below was written by a language model from this plasmid's Addgene catalogue record and the feature table of its GenBank file.]
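Description:
pT7-7 asyn E46K is a small bacterial expression plasmid (about 2.9 kb in the held sequence record) built on the pT7-7 backbone for producing a mutant form of human alpha-synuclein (SNCA) in E. coli. It is maintained through a high-copy ColE1/pMB1-type origin of replication and selected with ampicillin via the bla (beta-lactamase) gene, which is driven by its own promoter and lies in the opposite orientation to the expression cassette. The catalogue itself lists copy number as unknown.

The roughly 476 bp alpha-synuclein insert was cloned between NdeI and HindIII sites, both of which remain intact. It sits downstream of a bacteriophage T7 promoter and the efficient ribosome binding site from T7 gene 10. Transcription therefore depends on T7 RNA polymerase, so protein production requires a host strain that supplies that enzyme, whereas a standard cloning strain serves for propagation. The feature table annotates no lac operator or T7 terminator. It also does not annotate the alpha-synuclein coding sequence itself, although the unannotated stretch between the RBS and the AmpR gene is where the insert would be expected to lie. No affinity or epitope tags are recorded, which suggests the protein is expressed untagged.

The insert carries the E46K substitution, a Parkinson disease-associated mutation. The construct is intended for recombinant production of this mutant protein. The associated publication examined how E46K affects alpha-synuclein phosphorylation, and purified protein of this kind is commonly compared with the wild-type form in biochemical and biophysical studies.
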