Addgene plasmid #105728: pT7-7 asyn E46K
Purpose: Bacterial expression of mutant human alpha synuclein
Depositing lab: Hilal Lashuel. Depositing organization: Swiss Federal Institute of Technology (EPFL). Publication: Parkinson disease mutant E46K enhances alpha-synuclein phosphorylation in mammalian cell lines, in yeast, and in vivo. Mbefo MK, Fares MB, Paleologou K, Oueslati A, Yin G, Tenreiro S, Pinto M, Outeiro T, Zweckstetter M, Masliah E, Lashuel HA. J Biol Chem. 2015 Apr 10;290(15):9412-27. doi: 10.1074/jbc.M114.610774. Epub 2015 Feb 5. PubMed 25657004.
Backbone
  Vector backbone: pT7-7
  Backbone size w/o insert (bp): 2438
  Vector type: Bacterial Expression
Growth in bacteria
  Bacterial resistance: Ampicillin, 100 μg/mL
  Growth temperature: 37°C
  Growth strain: DH5alpha
  Copy number: Unknown
Gene/Insert
  Gene/Insert name: alpha-synuclein E46K
  Species: H. sapiens (human)
  Insert size (bp): 476
  Mutation: E46K
  Entrez Gene: SNCA (a.k.a. NACP, PARK1, PARK4, PD1)
  Promoter: T7
  Cloning method: Restriction Enzyme; 5′ cloning site NdeI (not destroyed); 3′ cloning site HindIII (not destroyed)
  Sequencing primers: 5′ T7 (TAATACGACTCACTATAGG)
Terms and licenses: Academic/Nonprofit Terms; Industry Terms: Not Available to Industry
How to cite: pT7-7 asyn E46K was a gift from Hilal Lashuel (Addgene plasmid # 105728 ; http://n2t.net/addgene:105728 ; RRID:Addgene_105728)
