>Addgene plasmid #105728 | pT7-7 asyn E46K | depositor partial sequence | sequence record 200204 | sequencing results
AGATATACATATGGATGTATTCATGAAAGGACTTTCAAAGGCCAAGGAGGGAGTTGTGGCTGCTGCTGAG
AAAACCAAACAGGGTGTGGCAGAAGCAGCAGGAAAGACAAAAGAGGGTGTTCTCTATGTAGGCTCCAAAA
CCAAGAAGGGAGTGGTGCATGGTGTGGCAACAGTGGCTGAGAAGACCAAAGAGCAAGTGACAAATGTTGG
AGGAGCAGTGGTGACGGGTGTGACAGCAGTAGCCCAGAAGACAGTGGAGGGAGCAGGGAGCATTGCAGCA
GCCACTGGCTTTGTCAAAAAGGACCAGTTGGGCAAGAATGAAGAAGGAGCCCCACAGGAAGGAATTCTGG
AAGATATGCCTGTGGATCCTGACAATGAGGCTTATGAAATGCCTTCTGAGGAAGGGTATCAAGACTACGA
ACCTGAAGCCTAAGAAATATCTTTGCTCCCAGTTTCTTGAGATCTGCTGACAGATGTTCCATCCAAGCTT
GAGAGCTTATCGATGATAAGCTGTCAAACATGAGAATTAAATCAATCTAAAGTATATATGAGTAAACTTG
GTCTGACAGTTACCAATGCTTAATCAGTGAGGCACCTATCTCAGCGATCTGTCTATTTCGTTCATCCATA
GTTGCCTGACTCCCCGTCGTGTAGATAACTACGATACGGGAGGGCTTACCATCTGGCCCCAGTGCTGCAA
TGATACCGCGAGACCCACGCTCACCGGCTCCAGATTTATCANCAATAAACCAGCCAGCCGGAAGGGCCGA
GCGCANAAGTGGTCCTGCAACTTATCCGCCTCATCCAGTCTATTAATTGNTGCCGGAAGCTAGAGTAAGT
AGTTCGCCAGTTAATAGTTTGCGCAACGT
